>Addgene plasmid #30316 | pSK ZO1 | depositor partial sequence | sequence record 13963 | Author sequence
GAATTCCCTCCCCCTGGGCCGGGCCCTTCCGTCCGCCCCCGCCCGTGCCCCGCTCGCTCTCGGGAGATGT
TTATTTGGGCTGTGGCGTGAGGAGCGGGCGGGCCAGCGCCGCGGAGTTTCGGGTCCGAGGAGCCTCGCGC
GGCGCTGGAGAGAGACAAGATGTCCGCCAGAGCTGCGGCCGCCAAGAGCACAGCAATGGAGGAAACAGCT
ATATGGGAACAACATACAGTGACGCTTCACAGGGCTCCTGGATTTGGATTTGGAATTGCAATATCTGGTG
GACGAGATAATCCTCATTTTCAGAGTGGGGAAACGTCAATAGTGATTTCAGATGTGCTGAAAGGAGGACC
AGCTGAAGGACAGCTACAGGAAAATGACCGAGTTGCAATGGTTAACGGAGTTTCAATGGATAATGTTGAA
CATGCTTTTGCTGTTCAGCAACTAAGGAAAAGTGGGAAAAATGCAAAAATTACAATTAGAAGGAAGAAGA
AAGTTCAAATACCAGTAAGTCGTCCTGATCCTGAACCAGTATCTGATAATGAAGAAGATAGTTATGATGA
GGAAATACATGATCCAAGAAGTGGCCGGAGTGGTGTGGTTAACAGAAGGAGTGAGAAGATTTGGCCGAGG
GATAGAAGTGCAAGTAGAGAGAGGAGCTTGTCCCCGCGGTCAGACAGGCGGTCAGTGGCTTCCAGCCAGC
CTGCTAAACCTACTAAAGTCACACTGGTGAAATCCCGGAAAAATGAAGAATATGGTCTTCGATTGGCAAG
CCATATATTTGTTAAGGAAATTTCACAAGATAGTTTGGCAGCAAGAGATGGCAATATTCAAGAAGGTGAT
GTTGTATTGAAGATAAATGGTACTGTGACAGAAAATATGTCATTGACAGATGCAAAGACATTGATAGAAA
GGTCTAAAGGCAAATTAAAAATGGTAGTTCAAAGAGATGAACGGGCTACGCTATTGAATGTCCCTGATCT
TTCTGACAGCATCCACTCTGCTAATGCCTCTGAGAGAGACGACATTTCAGAAATTCAGTCACTGGCATCA
GATCATTCTGGTCGATCACACGATAGGCCTCCCCGCCGCAGCCGGTCACGATCTCCTGACCAGCGGTCAG
AGCCTTCTGATCATTCCAGGCACTCGCCGCAGCAGCCAAGCAATGGCAGTCTCCGGAGTAGAGATGAAGA
GAGAATTTCTAAACCTGGGGCTGTCTCAACTCCTGTAAAGCATGCTGATGATCACACACCTAAAACAGTG
GAAGAAGTTACAGTTGAAAGAAATGAGAAACAAACACCTTCTCTTCCAGAACCAAAGCCTGTGTATGCCC
AAGTTGGGCAACCAGATGTGGATTTACCTGTCAGTCCATCTGATGGTGTCCTACCTAATTCAACTCATGA
AGATGGGATTCTTCGGCCCAGCATGAAATTGGTAAAATTCAGAAAAGGAGATAGTGTGGGTTTGCGGCTG
GCTGGTGGAAATGATGTTGGAATATTTGTAGCTGGCGTTCTAGAAGATAGCCCTGCAGCCAAGGAAGGCT
TAGAGGAAGGTGATCAAATTCTCAGGGTAAACAACGTAGATTTTACAAATATCATAAGAGAAGAAGCCGT
CCTTTTCCTGCTTGACCTCCCTAAAGGAGAAGAAGTGACCATATTGGCTCAGAAGAAGAAGGATGTTTAT
CGTCGCATTGTAGAATCAGATGTAGGAGATTCTTTCTATATTAGAACCCATTTTGAATATGAAAAGGAAT
CTCCCTATGGACTTAGTTTTAACAAAGGAGAGGTGTTCCGTGCTGTGGATACCTTGTACAATGGAAAACT
GGGCTCTTGGCTTGCTATTCGAATTGGTAAAAATCATAAGGAGGTAGAACGAGGCATCATCCCTAATAAG
AACAGAGCTGAGCAGCTAGCCAGTGTACAGTATACACTTCCAAAAACAGCAGGCGGAGACCGTGCTGACT
TCTGGAGATTCAGAGGTCTTCGCAGCTCCAAGAGAAATCTTCGAAAAAGCAGAGAGGATTTGTCCGCTCA
GCCTGTTCAAACAAAGTTTCCAGCTTATGAAAGAGTGGTTCTTCGAGAAGCTGGATTTCTGAGGCCTGTA
ACCATTTTTGGACCAATAGCTGATGTTGCCAGAGAAAAGCTGGCAAGAGAAGAACCAGATATTTATCAAA
TTGCAAAGAGTGAACCACGAGACGCTGGAACTGACCAACGTAGCTCTGGCTATATTCGCCTGCATACAAT
AAAGCAAATCATAGATCAAGACAAACATGCTTTATTAGATGTAACACCAAATGCAGTTGATCGTCTTAAC
TATGCCCAGTGGTATCCAATTGTTGTATTTCTTAACCCTGATTCTAAGCAAGGAGTAAAAACAATGAGAA
TGAGGTTATGTCCAGAATCTCGGAAAAGTGCCAGGAAGTTATACGAGCGATCTCATAAACTTGCTAAAAA
TAATCACCATCTTTTTACAACTACAATTAACTTAAATTCAATGAATGATGGTTGGTATGGTGCGCTGAAA
GAAGCAGTTCAACAACAGCAAAACCAGCTGGTATGGGTTTCCGAGGGAAAGGCGGATGGTGCTACAAGTG
ATGACCTTGATTTGCATGATGATCGTCTGTCCTACCTGTCAGCTCCAGGTAGTGAATACTCAATGTATAG
CACGGACAGTAGACACACTTCTGACTATGAAGACACAGACACAGAAGGCGGGGCCTACACTGATCAAGAA
CTAGATGAAACTCTTAATGATGAGGTTGGGACTCCACCGGAGTCTGCCATTACACGGTCCTCTGAGCCTG
TAAGAGAGGACTCCTCTGGAATGCATCATGAAAACCAAACATATCCTCCTTACTCACCACAAGCGCAGCC
ACAACCAATTCATAGAATAGACTCCCCTGGATTTAAGCCAGCCTCTCAACAGAAAGCAGAAGCTTCATCT
CCAGTCCCTTACCTTTCGCCTGAAACAAACCCAGCATCATCAACCTCTGCTGTTAATCATAATGTAAATT
TAACTAATGTCAGACTGGAGGAGCCCACCCCAGCTCCTTCCACCTCTTACTCACCACAAGCTGATTCTTT
AAGAACACCAAGTACTGAGGCAGCTCACATAATGCTAAGAGATCAAGAACCATCATTGTCGTCGCATGTA
GATCCAACAAAGGTGTATAGAAAGGATCCATATCCCGAGGAAATGATGAGGCAGAACCATGTTTTGAAAC
AGCCAGCCGTTAGTCACCCAGGGCACAGGCCAGACAAAGAGCCTAATCTGACCTATGAACCCCAACTCCC
ATACGTAGAGAAACAAGCCAGCAGAGACCTCGAGCAGCCCACATACAGATACGAGTCCTCAAGCTATACG
GACCAGTTTTCTCGAAACTATGAACATCGTCTGCGATACGAAGATCGCGTCCCCATGTATGAAGAACAGT
GGTCATATTATGATGACAAACAGCCCTACCCATCTCGGCCACCTTTTGATAATCAGCACTCTCAAGACCT
TGACTCCAGACAGCATCCCGAAGAGTCCTCAGAACGAGGGTACTTTCCACGTTTTGAAGAGCCAGCCCCT
CTGTCTTACGACAGCAGACCACGTTACGAACAGGCACCTAGAGCATCCGCCCTGCGGCACGAAGAGCAGC
CAGCTCCTGGGTATGACACACATGGTAGACTCAGACCGGAAGCCCAGCCCCACCCTTCAGCAGGGCCCAA
GCCTGCAGAGTCCAAGCAGTATTTTGAGCAATATTCACGCAGTTACGAGCAAGTACCACCCCAAGGATTT
ACCTCTAGAGCAGGTCATTTTGAGCCTCTCCATGGTGCTGCAGCTGTCCCTCCGCTGATACCTTCATCTC
AGCATAAGCCAGAAGCTCTGCCTTCAAACACCAAACCACTGCCTCCACCCCCAACTCAAACCGAAGAAGA
GGAAGATCCAGCAATGAAGCCACAGTCTGTACTCACCAGAGTTAAGATGTTTGAAAACAAAAGATCTGCA
TCCTTAGAGACCAAGAAGGATGTAAATGACACTGGCAGTTTTAAGCCTCCAGAAGTAGCATCTAAACCTT
CAGGTGCTCCCATCATTGGTCCCAAACCCACTTCTCAGAATCAATTCAGTGAACATGACAAAACTCTGTA
CAGGATCCCAGAACCTCAAAAACCTCAACTGAAGCCACCTGAAGATATTGTTCGGTCCAATCATTATGAC
CCTGAAGAAGATGAAGAATATTATCGAAAACAGCTGTCATACTTTGACCGAAGAAGTTTTGAGAATAAGC
CTCCTGCACACATTGCTGCCAGCCATCTCTCCGAGCCTGCAAAGCCAGCTCATTCTCAGAATCAATCAAA
TTTTTCTAGTTATTCTTCAAAGGGAAAGCCTCCTGAAGCTGATGGTGTGGATAGATCATTTGGCGAGAAA
CGCTATGAACCCATCCAGGCCACTCCCCCTCCTCCTCCATTGCCCTCGCAGTATGCCCAGCCATCTCAGC
CTGTCACCAGCGCGTCTCTCCACATACATTCTAAGGGAGCACATGGTGAAGGTAATTCAGTGTCATTGGA
TTTTCAGAATTCCTTAGTGTCCAAACCAGACCCACCTCCATCTCAGAATAAGCCAGCAACTTTCAGACCA
CCAAACCGAGAAGATACTGCTCAGGCAGCTTTCTATCCCCAGAAAAGTTTTCCAGATAAAGCCCCAGTTA
ATGGAACTGAACAGACTCAGAAAACAGTCACTCCAGCATACAATCGATTCACACCAAAACCATATACAAG
TTCTGCCCGACCATTTGAACGCAAGTTTGAAAGTCCTAAATTCAATCACAATCTTCTGCCAAGTGAAACT
GCACATAAACCTGACTTGTCTTCAAAAACTCCCACTTCTCCAAAAACTCTTGTGAAATCGCACAGTTTGG
CACAGCCTCCTGAGTTTGACAGTGGAGTTGAAACTTTCTCTATCCATGCAGAGAAGCCTAAATATCAAAT
AAATAATATCAGCACAGTGCCTAAAGCTATTCCTGTGAGTCCTTCAGCTGTGGAAGAGGATGAAGATGAA
GATGGTCATACTGTGGTGGCCACAGCCCGAGGCATATTTAACAGCAATGGGGGCGTGCTGAGTTCCATAG
AAACTGGTGTTAGTATAATTATCCCTCAAGGAGCCATTCCCGAAGGAGTTGAGCAGGAAATCTATTTCAA
GGTCTGCCGGGACAACAGCATCCTTCCACCTTTAGATAAAGAGAAAGGTGAAACACTGCTGAGTCCTTTG
GTGATGTGTGGTCCCCATGGCCTCAAGTTCCTGAAGCCTGTGGAGCTGCGCTTACCACACTGTGATCCTA
AAACCTGGCAAAACAAGTGTCTTCCCGGAGATCCAAATTATCTCGTTGGAGCAAACTGTGTTTCTGTCCT
TATTGACCACTTTTAACTCTTGAAATATAGGAACTTAAATAATGTGAAACTGGATTAAACTTAATCTAAA
TGGAACCACTCTATCAAGTATTATACCTTTTTTAGAGTTGATACTACAGTTTGTTAGTATGAGGCATTTG
TTTGAACTGATAAAGATGAGTGAGCATGCCCCTGAACCATGGTCGGAAAACATGCTACACACTGCATGTT
TGTGATTGACGGGACTGTTGGTATTGGCTAGAGGTTCAAAGATATTTTGCTTTGTGATTTTTGTAATTTT
TTTATCGTCACTGCTTAACTTCACATATTGATTTCCGTTAAAATACCAGCCAGTAAATGGGGGTGCATTT
GAGGTCTGTTCTTTCCAAAGTACACTGTTTCAAACTTTACTATGGCCCTGGCCTAGCATACGTACACATT
TTATTTTATTATGCATGAAGTAATATGCACACATTTTTTAAATGCACCTGGAATATATAACCAGTGTTGT
GGATTTAACAGAAATGTACAGCAAGGAGATTTACAACTGGGGGAGGGTGAAGTGAAGACAATGACTTACT
GTACATGAAAACACATTTTTCTTAGGGAAGGATACAAAAGCATGTGAGACTGGTTCCATGGCCTCTTCAG
ATCTCTAACTTCACCATATTACCACAGACATACTAACCAGCAGAAATGCCTTACCCTCATGTTCTTAATT
CTTAGCTCATTCTCCTTGTGTTACTAAGTTTTTATGGCTTTTGTGCATTATCTAGATACTGTATCATGAC
AAAGACTGAGTACGTTGTGCATTTGGTGGTTTCAGAAATGTGTTATCACCCAGAAGAAAATAGTGGTGTG
ATTTGGGGATATTTTTTTCTTTTCTTTTCTTTTCTTTTTTTTTTTTTTTTGACAAGGGGCAGTGGTGGTT
TTCTGTTCTTTCTGGCTATGCATTTGAAAATTTTGATGTTTTAAGGATGCTTGTACATAATGCGTGCATA
CCACTTTTGTTCTTGGTTTGTAAATTAACTTTTATAAACTTTACCTTTTTTATACATAAACAAGACCACG
TTTCTAAAGGCTACCTTTGTATTCTCTCCTGTACCTCTTGAGCCTTGAACTTTGACCTCTGCAGCAATAA
AGCAGCGTTTCTATGACACATGCAAGGTCATTTTTTTTAAGAAAAAGGATGCACAGAGTTGTTACATTTT
TAAGTGCTGCATTTAAAAGATACAGTTACTCAGAAAAAAAAAAAAAAAAAAAAAAAAAAAAAAAAAAAAG
GAATTC
