>Addgene plasmid #30316 | pSK ZO1 | addgene partial sequence | sequence record 38493 | T7 5'-TAATACGACTCACTATAGGG-3'
TAGCTTGATATCGAATTCCCTCCCCCTGGGCCGGGCCCTTCCGGCCGCCCCCGCCCGTGCCCCGCTCGCT
CTCGGGAGATGTTTATTTGGGCTGTGGCGTGAGGAGCGGGCGGGCCAGCGCCGCGGAGTTTCGGGTCCGA
GGAGCCTCGCGCGGCGCTGGAGAGAGACAAGATGTCCGCCAGAGCTGCGGCCGCCAAGAGCACAGCAATG
GAGGAAACAGCTATATGGGAACAACATACAGTGACGCTTCACAGGGCTCCTGGATTTGGATTTGGAATTG
CAATATCTGGTGGACGAGATAATCCTCATTTTCAGAGTGGGGAAACGTCAATAGTGATTTCAGATGTGCT
GAAAGGAGGACCAGCTGAAGGACAGCTACAGGAAAATGACCGAGTTGCAATGGTTAACGGAGTTTCAATG
GATAATGTTGAACATGCTTTTGCTGTTCAGCAACTAAGGAAAAGTGGGAAAAATGCAAAAATTACAATTA
GAAGGAAGAAGAAAGTTCAAATACCAGTAAGTCGTCCTGATCCTGAACCAGTATCTGATAATGAAGAAGA
TAGTTATGATGAGGAAATACATGATCCAAGAAGTGGCCGGAGTGGTGTGGTTAACAGAAGGAGTGAGAAG
ATTTGGCCGAGGGATAGAAGTGCAAGTAGAGAGAGGAGCTTGTCCCCGCGGTCAGACAGGCGGTCAGTGG
CTTCCAGCCAGCCTGCTAAACCTACTAAAGTCACACTGGTGAAATCCCGGAAAAATGAAGAATATGGTCT
TCGATTGGCAAGCCATATATTTGTTAAGGAAATTTCACAAGATAGTTTGGCAGCAAGAGATGG
