[The description below was written by a language model from this plasmid's Addgene catalogue record.]
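Description:
pSK ZO1 is a bacterial subcloning plasmid that carries the human Zonula Occludens-1 cDNA (ZO-1, gene symbol TJP1) in the Stratagene pBluescript SK+ backbone. The backbone is listed at about 2.96 kb and the insert at about 6.66 kb, so the whole construct is roughly 9.6 kb. It is propagated in E. coli under ampicillin selection. The record lists it as low copy, even though Bluescript-type phagemids normally carry a high-copy pUC-derived origin; the large insert may be relevant here, but the record gives no explanation. No feature table was supplied, so individual backbone elements cannot be confirmed for this particular construct.

The ZO-1 insert was cloned as an EcoRI fragment, and both flanking EcoRI sites are retained, so the whole cDNA can be released with a single digest and moved into other vectors. Because the same enzyme was used at both ends, the cloning was not directional. The record does not state the insert's orientation outright, although it lists T7 as the 5′ sequencing primer and T3 as the 3′ primer. These primers match the phage promoter sites that flank the Bluescript polylinker, which in this vector family can also be used for in vitro transcription.

No eukaryotic promoter, epitope tag or reporter is described, so the plasmid is a source and archive of the cDNA rather than a mammalian expression construct. ZO-1 is a scaffolding protein of tight junctions, and the associated work reported its homology to the Drosophila discs-large tumour suppressor of septate junctions. Typical uses would be sequencing and subcloning full-length ZO-1 or fragments of it into expression vectors.
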