Addgene plasmid #30316: pSK ZO1
Depositing lab: James Anderson & Alan Fanning. Depositing organization: Yale University. Publication: The tight junction protein ZO-1 is homologous to the Drosophila discs-large tumor suppressor protein of septate junctions. Willott E, Balda MS, Fanning AS, Jameson B, Van Itallie C, Anderson JM. Proc Natl Acad Sci U S A. 1993 Aug 15. 90(16):7834-8. 10.1073/pnas.90.16.7834 PubMed 8395056.
Backbone
  Vector backbone: pSK+ Bluescript
  Backbone manufacturer: Stratagene
  Backbone size w/o insert (bp): 2960
  Vector type: subcloning
Growth in bacteria
  Bacterial resistance: Ampicillin, 100 μg/mL
  Growth temperature: 37°C
  Growth strain: DH5alpha
  Copy number: Low Copy
Gene/Insert
  Gene/Insert name: Zonula Occludens-1 (alt name: TJP1)
  Species: H. sapiens (human)
  Insert size (bp): 6656
  Entrez Gene: TJP1 (a.k.a. ZO-1)
  Cloning method: Restriction Enzyme; 5′ cloning site Eco RI (not destroyed); 3′ cloning site Eco RI (not destroyed)
  Sequencing primers: 5′ T7; 3′ T3
Terms and licenses: Academic/Nonprofit Terms; Industry Terms: Not Available to Industry
How to cite: pSK ZO1 was a gift from James Anderson & Alan Fanning (Addgene plasmid # 30316 ; http://n2t.net/addgene:30316 ; RRID:Addgene_30316)
